>Addgene plasmid #217435 | pLentiCRISPR-v1-sgSHMT2 | addgene full sequence | sequence record 429464 | Addgene NGS Result
TTAATGTAGTCTTATGCAATACTCTTGTAGTCTTGCAACATGGTAACGATGAGTTAGCAACATGCCTTAC
AAGGAGAGAAAAAGCACCGTGCATGCCGATTGGTGGAAGTAAGGTGGTACGATCGTGCCTTATTAGGAAG
GCAACAGACGGGTCTGACATGGATTGGACGAACCACTGAATTGCCGCATTGCAGAGATATTGTATTTAAG
TGCCTAGCTCGATACATAAACGGGTCTCTCTGGTTAGACCAGATCTGAGCCTGGGAGCTCTCTGGCTAAC
TAGGGAACCCACTGCTTAAGCCTCAATAAAGCTTGCCTTGAGTGCTTCAAGTAGTGTGTGCCCGTCTGTT
GTGTGACTCTGGTAACTAGAGATCCCTCAGACCCTTTTAGTCAGTGTGGAAAATCTCTAGCAGTGGCGCC
CGAACAGGGACTTGAAAGCGAAAGGGAAACCAGAGGAGCTCTCTCGACGCAGGACTCGGCTTGCTGAAGC
GCGCACGGCAAGAGGCGAGGGGCGGCGACTGGTGAGTACGCCAAAAATTTTGACTAGCGGAGGCTAGAAG
GAGAGAGATGGGTGCGAGAGCGTCAGTATTAAGCGGGGGAGAATTAGATCGCGATGGGAAAAAATTCGGT
TAAGGCCAGGGGGAAAGAAAAAATATAAATTAAAACATATAGTATGGGCAAGCAGGGAGCTAGAACGATT
CGCAGTTAATCCTGGCCTGTTAGAAACATCAGAAGGCTGTAGACAAATACTGGGACAGCTACAACCATCC
CTTCAGACAGGATCAGAAGAACTTAGATCATTATATAATACAGTAGCAACCCTCTATTGTGTGCATCAAA
GGATAGAGATAAAAGACACCAAGGAAGCTTTAGACAAGATAGAGGAAGAGCAAAACAAAAGTAAGACCAC
CGCACAGCAAGCGGCCGCTGATCTTCAGACCTGGAGGAGGAGATATGAGGGACAATTGGAGAAGTGAATT
ATATAAATATAAAGTAGTAAAAATTGAACCATTAGGAGTAGCACCCACCAAGGCAAAGAGAAGAGTGGTG
CAGAGAGAAAAAAGAGCAGTGGGAATAGGAGCTTTGTTCCTTGGGTTCTTGGGAGCAGCAGGAAGCACTA
TGGGCGCAGCGTCAATGACGCTGACGGTACAGGCCAGACAATTATTGTCTGGTATAGTGCAGCAGCAGAA
CAATTTGCTGAGGGCTATTGAGGCGCAACAGCATCTGTTGCAACTCACAGTCTGGGGCATCAAGCAGCTC
CAGGCAAGAATCCTGGCTGTGGAAAGATACCTAAAGGATCAACAGCTCCTGGGGATTTGGGGTTGCTCTG
GAAAACTCATTTGCACCACTGCTGTGCCTTGGAATGCTAGTTGGAGTAATAAATCTCTGGAACAGATTTG
GAATCACACGACCTGGATGGAGTGGGACAGAGAAATTAACAATTACACAAGCTTAATACACTCCTTAATT
GAAGAATCGCAAAACCAGCAAGAAAAGAATGAACAAGAATTATTGGAATTAGATAAATGGGCAAGTTTGT
GGAATTGGTTTAACATAACAAATTGGCTGTGGTATATAAAATTATTCATAATGATAGTAGGAGGCTTGGT
AGGTTTAAGAATAGTTTTTGCTGTACTTTCTATAGTGAATAGAGTTAGGCAGGGATATTCACCATTATCG
TTTCAGACCCACCTCCCAACCCCGAGGGGACCCAGAGAGGGCCTATTTCCCATGATTCCTTCATATTTGC
ATATACGATACAAGGCTGTTAGAGAGATAATTAGAATTAATTTGACTGTAAACACAAAGATATTAGTACA
AAATACGTGACGTAGAAAGTAATAATTTCTTGGGTAGTTTGCAGTTTTAAAATTATGTTTTAAAATGGAC
TATCATATGCTTACCGTAACTTGAAAGTATTTCGATTTCTTGGCTTTATATATCTTGTGGAAAGGACGAA
ACACCGTCTGAACAACAAGTACTCGGGTTTTAGAGCTAGAAATAGCAAGTTAAAATAAGGCTAGTCCGTT
ATCAACTTGAAAAAGTGGCACCGAGTCGGTGCTTTTTTGAATTCTAGATCTTGAGACAAATGGCAGTATT
CATCCACAATTTTAAAAGAAAAGGGGGGATTGGGGGGTACAGTGCAGGGGAAAGAATAGTAGACATAATA
GCAACAGACATACAAACTAAAGAATTACAAAAACAAATTACAAAAATTCAAAATTTTCGGGTTTATTACA
GGGACAGCAGAGATCCACTTTGGCGCCGGCTCGAGTGGCTCCGGTGCCCGTCAGTGGGCAGAGCGCACAT
CGCCCACAGTCCCCGAGAAGTTGGGGGGAGGGGTCGGCAATTGAACCGGTGCCTAGAGAAGGTGGCGCGG
GGTAAACTGGGAAAGTGATGTCGTGTACTGGCTCCGCCTTTTTCCCGAGGGTGGGGGAGAACCGTATATA
AGTGCAGTAGTCGCCGTGAACGTTCTTTTTCGCAACGGGTTTGCCGCCAGAACACAGGTGTCGTGACGCG
GGATCCGCCACCATGGATTACAAAGACGATGACGATAAGATGGCCCCAAAGAAGAAGCGGAAGGTCGGTA
TCCACGGAGTCCCAGCAGCCGACAAGAAGTACAGCATCGGCCTGGACATCGGCACCAACTCTGTGGGCTG
GGCCGTGATCACCGACGAGTACAAGGTGCCCAGCAAGAAATTCAAGGTGCTGGGCAACACCGACCGGCAC
AGCATCAAGAAGAACCTGATCGGAGCCCTGCTGTTCGACAGCGGCGAAACAGCCGAGGCCACCCGGCTGA
AGAGAACCGCCAGAAGAAGATACACCAGACGGAAGAACCGGATCTGCTATCTGCAAGAGATCTTCAGCAA
CGAGATGGCCAAGGTGGACGACAGCTTCTTCCACAGACTGGAAGAGTCCTTCCTGGTGGAAGAGGATAAG
AAGCACGAGCGGCACCCCATCTTCGGCAACATCGTGGACGAGGTGGCCTACCACGAGAAGTACCCCACCA
TCTACCACCTGAGAAAGAAACTGGTGGACAGCACCGACAAGGCCGACCTGCGGCTGATCTATCTGGCCCT
GGCCCACATGATCAAGTTCCGGGGCCACTTCCTGATCGAGGGCGACCTGAACCCCGACAACAGCGACGTG
GACAAGCTGTTCATCCAGCTGGTGCAGACCTACAACCAGCTGTTCGAGGAAAACCCCATCAACGCCAGCG
GCGTGGACGCCAAGGCCATCCTGTCTGCCAGACTGAGCAAGAGCAGACGGCTGGAAAATCTGATCGCCCA
GCTGCCCGGCGAGAAGAAGAATGGCCTGTTCGGAAACCTGATTGCCCTGAGCCTGGGCCTGACCCCCAAC
TTCAAGAGCAACTTCGACCTGGCCGAGGATGCCAAACTGCAGCTGAGCAAGGACACCTACGACGACGACC
TGGACAACCTGCTGGCCCAGATCGGCGACCAGTACGCCGACCTGTTTCTGGCCGCCAAGAACCTGTCCGA
CGCCATCCTGCTGAGCGACATCCTGAGAGTGAACACCGAGATCACCAAGGCCCCCCTGAGCGCCTCTATG
ATCAAGAGATACGACGAGCACCACCAGGACCTGACCCTGCTGAAAGCTCTCGTGCGGCAGCAGCTGCCTG
AGAAGTACAAAGAGATTTTCTTCGACCAGAGCAAGAACGGCTACGCCGGCTACATTGACGGCGGAGCCAG
CCAGGAAGAGTTCTACAAGTTCATCAAGCCCATCCTGGAAAAGATGGACGGCACCGAGGAACTGCTCGTG
AAGCTGAACAGAGAGGACCTGCTGCGGAAGCAGCGGACCTTCGACAACGGCAGCATCCCCCACCAGATCC
ACCTGGGAGAGCTGCACGCCATTCTGCGGCGGCAGGAAGATTTTTACCCATTCCTGAAGGACAACCGGGA
AAAGATCGAGAAGATCCTGACCTTCCGCATCCCCTACTACGTGGGCCCTCTGGCCAGGGGAAACAGCAGA
TTCGCCTGGATGACCAGAAAGAGCGAGGAAACCATCACCCCCTGGAACTTCGAGGAAGTGGTGGACAAGG
GCGCTTCCGCCCAGAGCTTCATCGAGCGGATGACCAACTTCGATAAGAACCTGCCCAACGAGAAGGTGCT
GCCCAAGCACAGCCTGCTGTACGAGTACTTCACCGTGTATAACGAGCTGACCAAAGTGAAATACGTGACC
GAGGGAATGAGAAAGCCCGCCTTCCTGAGCGGCGAGCAGAAAAAGGCCATCGTGGACCTGCTGTTCAAGA
CCAACCGGAAAGTGACCGTGAAGCAGCTGAAAGAGGACTACTTCAAGAAAATCGAGTGCTTCGACTCCGT
GGAAATCTCCGGCGTGGAAGATCGGTTCAACGCCTCCCTGGGCACATACCACGATCTGCTGAAAATTATC
AAGGACAAGGACTTCCTGGACAATGAGGAAAACGAGGACATTCTGGAAGATATCGTGCTGACCCTGACAC
TGTTTGAGGACAGAGAGATGATCGAGGAACGGCTGAAAACCTATGCCCACCTGTTCGACGACAAAGTGAT
GAAGCAGCTGAAGCGGCGGAGATACACCGGCTGGGGCAGGCTGAGCCGGAAGCTGATCAACGGCATCCGG
GACAAGCAGTCCGGCAAGACAATCCTGGATTTCCTGAAGTCCGACGGCTTCGCCAACAGAAACTTCATGC
AGCTGATCCACGACGACAGCCTGACCTTTAAAGAGGACATCCAGAAAGCCCAGGTGTCCGGCCAGGGCGA
TAGCCTGCACGAGCACATTGCCAATCTGGCCGGCAGCCCCGCCATTAAGAAGGGCATCCTGCAGACAGTG
AAGGTGGTGGACGAGCTCGTGAAAGTGATGGGCCGGCACAAGCCCGAGAACATCGTGATCGAAATGGCCA
GAGAGAACCAGACCACCCAGAAGGGACAGAAGAACAGCCGCGAGAGAATGAAGCGGATCGAAGAGGGCAT
CAAAGAGCTGGGCAGCCAGATCCTGAAAGAACACCCCGTGGAAAACACCCAGCTGCAGAACGAGAAGCTG
TACCTGTACTACCTGCAGAATGGGCGGGATATGTACGTGGACCAGGAACTGGACATCAACCGGCTGTCCG
ACTACGATGTGGACCATATCGTGCCTCAGAGCTTTCTGAAGGACGACTCCATCGACAACAAGGTGCTGAC
CAGAAGCGACAAGAACCGGGGCAAGAGCGACAACGTGCCCTCCGAAGAGGTCGTGAAGAAGATGAAGAAC
TACTGGCGGCAGCTGCTGAACGCCAAGCTGATTACCCAGAGAAAGTTCGACAATCTGACCAAGGCCGAGA
GAGGCGGCCTGAGCGAACTGGATAAGGCCGGCTTCATCAAGAGACAGCTGGTGGAAACCCGGCAGATCAC
AAAGCACGTGGCACAGATCCTGGACTCCCGGATGAACACTAAGTACGACGAGAATGACAAGCTGATCCGG
GAAGTGAAAGTGATCACCCTGAAGTCCAAGCTGGTGTCCGATTTCCGGAAGGATTTCCAGTTTTACAAAG
TGCGCGAGATCAACAACTACCACCACGCCCACGACGCCTACCTGAACGCCGTCGTGGGAACCGCCCTGAT
CAAAAAGTACCCTAAGCTGGAAAGCGAGTTCGTGTACGGCGACTACAAGGTGTACGACGTGCGGAAGATG
ATCGCCAAGAGCGAGCAGGAAATCGGCAAGGCTACCGCCAAGTACTTCTTCTACAGCAACATCATGAACT
TTTTCAAGACCGAGATTACCCTGGCCAACGGCGAGATCCGGAAGCGGCCTCTGATCGAGACAAACGGCGA
AACCGGGGAGATCGTGTGGGATAAGGGCCGGGATTTTGCCACCGTGCGGAAAGTGCTGAGCATGCCCCAA
GTGAATATCGTGAAAAAGACCGAGGTGCAGACAGGCGGCTTCAGCAAAGAGTCTATCCTGCCCAAGAGGA
ACAGCGATAAGCTGATCGCCAGAAAGAAGGACTGGGACCCTAAGAAGTACGGCGGCTTCGACAGCCCCAC
CGTGGCCTATTCTGTGCTGGTGGTGGCCAAAGTGGAAAAGGGCAAGTCCAAGAAACTGAAGAGTGTGAAA
GAGCTGCTGGGGATCACCATCATGGAAAGAAGCAGCTTCGAGAAGAATCCCATCGACTTTCTGGAAGCCA
AGGGCTACAAAGAAGTGAAAAAGGACCTGATCATCAAGCTGCCTAAGTACTCCCTGTTCGAGCTGGAAAA
CGGCCGGAAGAGAATGCTGGCCTCTGCCGGCGAACTGCAGAAGGGAAACGAACTGGCCCTGCCCTCCAAA
TATGTGAACTTCCTGTACCTGGCCAGCCACTATGAGAAGCTGAAGGGCTCCCCCGAGGATAATGAGCAGA
AACAGCTGTTTGTGGAACAGCACAAGCACTACCTGGACGAGATCATCGAGCAGATCAGCGAGTTCTCCAA
GAGAGTGATCCTGGCCGACGCTAATCTGGACAAAGTGCTGTCCGCCTACAACAAGCACCGGGATAAGCCC
ATCAGAGAGCAGGCCGAGAATATCATCCACCTGTTTACCCTGACCAATCTGGGAGCCCCTGCCGCCTTCA
AGTACTTTGACACCACCATCGACCGGAAGAGGTACACCAGCACCAAAGAGGTGCTGGACGCCACCCTGAT
CCACCAGAGCATCACCGGCCTGTACGAGACACGGATCGACCTGTCTCAGCTGGGAGGCGACAAGCGTCCT
GCTGCTACTAAGAAAGCTGGTCAAGCTAAGAAAAAGAAAGCTAGCGGCAGCGGCGCCACCAACTTCAGCC
TGCTGAAGCAGGCCGGCGACGTGGAGGAGAACCCCGGCCCCATGACCGAGTACAAGCCCACGGTGCGCCT
CGCCACCCGCGACGACGTCCCCAGGGCCGTACGCACCCTCGCCGCCGCGTTCGCCGACTACCCCGCCACG
CGCCACACCGTCGATCCGGACCGCCACATCGAGCGGGTCACCGAGCTGCAAGAACTCTTCCTCACGCGCG
TCGGGCTCGACATCGGCAAGGTGTGGGTCGCGGACGACGGCGCCGCGGTGGCGGTCTGGACCACGCCGGA
GAGCGTCGAAGCGGGGGCGGTGTTCGCCGAGATCGGCCCGCGCATGGCCGAGTTGAGCGGTTCCCGGCTG
GCCGCGCAGCAACAGATGGAAGGCCTCCTGGCGCCGCACCGGCCCAAGGAGCCCGCGTGGTTCCTGGCCA
CCGTCGGAGTCTCGCCCGACCACCAGGGCAAGGGTCTGGGCAGCGCCGTCGTGCTCCCCGGAGTGGAGGC
GGCCGAGCGCGCCGGGGTGCCCGCCTTCCTGGAGACCTCCGCGCCCCGCAACCTCCCCTTCTACGAGCGG
CTCGGCTTCACCGTCACCGCCGACGTCGAGGTGCCCGAAGGACCGCGCACCTGGTGCATGACCCGCAAGC
CCGGTGCCTGAACGCGTTAAGTCGACAATCAACCTCTGGATTACAAAATTTGTGAAAGATTGACTGGTAT
TCTTAACTATGTTGCTCCTTTTACGCTATGTGGATACGCTGCTTTAATGCCTTTGTATCATGCTATTGCT
TCCCGTATGGCTTTCATTTTCTCCTCCTTGTATAAATCCTGGTTGCTGTCTCTTTATGAGGAGTTGTGGC
CCGTTGTCAGGCAACGTGGCGTGGTGTGCACTGTGTTTGCTGACGCAACCCCCACTGGTTGGGGCATTGC
CACCACCTGTCAGCTCCTTTCCGGGACTTTCGCTTTCCCCCTCCCTATTGCCACGGCGGAACTCATCGCC
GCCTGCCTTGCCCGCTGCTGGACAGGGGCTCGGCTGTTGGGCACTGACAATTCCGTGGTGTTGTCGGGGA
AATCATCGTCCTTTCCTTGGCTGCTCGCCTGTGTTGCCACCTGGATTCTGCGCGGGACGTCCTTCTGCTA
CGTCCCTTCGGCCCTCAATCCAGCGGACCTTCCTTCCCGCGGCCTGCTGCCGGCTCTGCGGCCTCTTCCG
CGTCTTCGCCTTCGCCCTCAGACGAGTCGGATCTCCCTTTGGGCCGCCTCCCCGCGTCGACTTTAAGACC
AATGACTTACAAGGCAGCTGTAGATCTTAGCCACTTTTTAAAAGAAAAGGGGGGACTGGAAGGGCTAATT
CACTCCCAACGAAGACAAGATCTGCTTTTTGCTTGTACTGGGTCTCTCTGGTTAGACCAGATCTGAGCCT
GGGAGCTCTCTGGCTAACTAGGGAACCCACTGCTTAAGCCTCAATAAAGCTTGCCTTGAGTGCTTCAAGT
AGTGTGTGCCCGTCTGTTGTGTGACTCTGGTAACTAGAGATCCCTCAGACCCTTTTAGTCAGTGTGGAAA
ATCTCTAGCAGTACGTATAGTAGTTCATGTCATCTTATTATTCAGTATTTATAACTTGCAAAGAAATGAA
TATCAGAGAGTGAGAGGAACTTGTTTATTGCAGCTTATAATGGTTACAAATAAAGCAATAGCATCACAAA
TTTCACAAATAAAGCATTTTTTTCACTGCATTCTAGTTGTGGTTTGTCCAAACTCATCAATGTATCTTAT
CATGTCTGGCTCTAGCTATCCCGCCCCTAACTCCGCCCATCCCGCCCCTAACTCCGCCCAGTTCCGCCCA
TTCTCCGCCCCATGGCTGACTAATTTTTTTTATTTATGCAGAGGCCGAGGCCGCCTCGGCCTCTGAGCTA
TTCCAGAAGTAGTGAGGAGGCTTTTTTGGAGGCCTAGGGACGTACCCAATTCGCCCTATAGTGAGTCGTA
TTACGCGCGCTCACTGGCCGTCGTTTTACAACGTCGTGACTGGGAAAACCCTGGCGTTACCCAACTTAAT
CGCCTTGCAGCACATCCCCCTTTCGCCAGCTGGCGTAATAGCGAAGAGGCCCGCACCGATCGCCCTTCCC
AACAGTTGCGCAGCCTGAATGGCGAATGGG
[124 nt withheld, positions 8921-9044]
C
[91 nt withheld, positions 9046-9136]
A
[49 nt withheld, positions 9138-9186]
CCTTTGACGTTGGAGTCCACGTTCTTT
[37 nt withheld, positions 9214-9250]
ACCCTATCTCGGTCTATTCTTTTGATTTATAAGGGATTTTGCCGATTTCGGCCTATTGGTTAAAAAATGA
GCTGATTTAACAAAAATTTAACGCGAATTTTAACAAAATATTAACGCTTACAATTTAGGTGGCACTTTTC
GGGGAAATGTGCGCGGAACCCCTATTTGTTTATTTTTCTAAATACATTCAAATATGTATCCGCTCATGAG
ACAATAACCCTGATAAATGCTTCAATAATATTGAAAAAGGAAGAGTATGAGTATTCAACATTTCCGTGTC
GCCCTTATTCCCTTTTTTGCGGCATTTTGCCTTCCTGTTTTTGCTCACCCAGAAACGCTGGTGAAAGTAA
AAGATGCTGAAGATCAGTTGGGTGCACGAGTGGGTTACATCGAACTGGATCTCAACAGCGGTAAGATCCT
TGAGAGTTTTCGCCCCGAAGAACGTTTTCCAATGATGAGCACTTTTAAAGTTCTGCTATGTGGCGCGGTA
TTATCCCGTATTGACGCCGGGCAAGAGCAACTCGGTCGCCGCATACACTATTCTCAGAATGACTTGGTTG
AGTACTCACCAGTCACAGAAAAGCATCTTACGGATGGCATGACAGTAAGAGAATTATGCAGTGCTGCCAT
AACCATGAGTGATAACACTGCGGCCAACTTACTTCTGACAACGATCGGAGGACCGAAGGAGCTAACCGCT
TTTTTGCACAACATGGGGGATCATGTAACTCGCCTTGATCGTTGGGAACCGGAGCTGAATGAAGCCATAC
CAAACGACGAGCGTGACACCACGATGCCTGTAGCAATGGCAACAACGTTGCGCAAACTATTAACTGGCGA
ACTACTTACTCTAGCTTCCCGGCAACAATTAATAGACTGGATGGAGGCGGATAAAGTTGCAGGACCACTT
CTGCGCTCGGCCCTTCCGGCTGGCTGGTTTATTGCTGATAAATCTGGAGCCGGTGAGCGTGGGTCTCGCG
GTATCATTGCAGCACTGGGGCCAGATGGTAAGCCCTCCCGTATCGTAGTTATCTACACGACGGGGAGTCA
GGCAACTATGGATGAACGAAATAGACAGATCGCTGAGATAGGTGCCTCACTGATTAAGCATTGGTAACTG
TCAGACCAAGTTTACTCATATATACTTTAGATTGATTTAAAACTTCATTTTTAATTTAAAAGGATCTAGG
TGAAGATCCTTTTTGATAATCTCATGACCAAAATCCCTTAACGTGAGTTTTCGTTCCACTGAGCGTCAGA
CCCCGTAGAAAAGATCAAAGGATCTTCTTGAGATCCTTTTTTTCTGCGCGTAATCTGCTGCTTGCAAACA
AAAAAACCACCGCTACCAGCGGTGGTTTGTTTGCCGGATCAAGAGCTACCAACTCTTTTTCCGAAGGTAA
CTGGCTTCAGCAGAGCGCAGATACCAAATACTGTTCTTCTAGTGTAGCCGTAGTTAGGCCACCACTTCAA
GAACTCTGTAGCACCGCCTACATACCTCGCTCTGCTAATCCTGTTACCAGTGGCTGCTGCCAGTGGCGAT
AAGTCGTGTCTTACCGGGTTGGACTCAAGACGATAGTTACCGGATAAGGCGCAGCGGTCGGGCTGAACGG
GGGGTTCGTGCACACAGCCCAGCTTGGAGCGAACGACCTACACCGAACTGAGATACCTACAGCGTGAGCT
ATGAGAAAGCGCCACGCTTCCCGAAGGGAGAAAGGCGGACAGGTATCCGGTAAGCGGCAGGGTCGGAACA
GGAGAGCGCACGAGGGAGCTTCCAGGGGGAAACGCCTGGTATCTTTATAGTCCTGTCGGGTTTCGCCACC
TCTGACTTGAGCGTCGATTTTTGTGATGCTCGTCAGGGGGGCGGAGCCTATGGAAAAACGCCAGCAACGC
GGCCTTTTTACGGTTCCTGGCCTTTTGCTGGCCTTTTGCTCACATGTTCTTTCCTGCGTTATCCCCTGAT
TCTGTGGATAACCGTATTACCGCCTTTGAGTGAGCTGATACCGCTCGCCGCAGCCGAACGACCGAGCGCA
GCGAGTCAGTGAGCGAGGAAGCGGAAGAGCGCCCAATACGCAAACCGCCTCTCCCCGCGCGTTGGCCGAT
TCATTAATGCAGCTGGCACGACAGGTTTCCCGACTGGAAAGCGGGCAGTGAGCGCAACGCAATTAATGTG
AGTTAGCTCACTCATTAGGCACCCCAGGCTTTACACTTTATGCTTCCGGCTCGTATGTTGTGTGGAATTG
TGAGCGGATAACAATTTCACACAGGAAACAGCTATGACCATGATTACGCCAAGCGCGCAATTAACCCTCA
CTAAAGGGAACAAAAGCTGGAGCTGCAAGC
Features (pLannotate 1.2.2; 29 found; start..end, strand, type, name):
      5..231     +  promoter       RSV promoter: Rous sarcoma virus enhancer/promoter
    232..412     +  LTR            5' LTR (truncated): truncated 5' long terminal repeat (LTR) from HIV-1
    459..584     +  misc_feature   HIV-1 Ψ: packaging signal of human immunodeficiency virus type 1
    568..931     +  CDS            HIV-1 gag (fragment): gag protein from human immunodeficiency virus 1; gag
   1077..1310    +  misc_feature   RRE: The Rev response element (RRE) of HIV-1 allows for Rev-dependent mRNA export from the nucleus to the cytoplasm.
   1687..1713    +  CDS            Rev (fragment): human immunodeficiency virus 1 (HIV-1) Rev protein; rev; enhances nuclear export of unspliced and incompletely spliced viral mRNAs
   1717..1957    +  promoter       U6 promoter: RNA polymerase III promoter for human U6 snRNA
   1987..2062    +  misc_RNA       gRNA scaffold: guide RNA scaffold for the Streptococcus pyogenes CRISPR/Cas9 system
   2110..2227    +  misc_feature   cPPT/CTS: central polypurine tract and central termination sequence of HIV-1
   2296..2507    +  promoter       EF-1α core promoter: core promoter for human elongation factor EF-1α
   2611..4212    +  CDS            Cas9(N): N-terminal portion of Streptococcus pyogenes Cas9 (Zetsche et al., 2015)
   4213..6711    +  CDS            Cas9(C): C-terminal portion of Streptococcus pyogenes Cas9 (Zetsche et al., 2015)
   6832..7431    +  CDS            PuroR (fragment): puromycin N-acetyltransferase; pac from Streptomyces; confers resistance to puromycin
   7447..8035    +  misc_feature   WPRE: woodchuck hepatitis virus posttranscriptional regulatory element
   8086..8105    +  misc_feature   cPPT/CTS (fragment): central polypurine tract and central termination sequence of HIV-1
   8107..8340    +  LTR            3' LTR (ΔU3): self-inactivating 3' long terminal repeat (LTR) from HIV-1
   8418..8539    +  polyA_signal   SV40 poly(A) signal: SV40 polyadenylation signal
   8579..8714    +  rep_origin     SV40 ori: SV40 origin of replication
   8735..8753    -  promoter       T7 promoter: promoter for bacteriophage T7 RNA polymerase
   8761..8916    +  CDS            lacZα (fragment): LacZα fragment of β-galactosidase; lacZ fragment
   8921..9349    +  rep_origin     f1 ori (sequence partly withheld): f1 bacteriophage origin of replication; arrow indicates direction of (+) strand synthesis
   9402..9506    +  promoter       AmpR promoter: bla
   9507..10367   +  CDS            AmpR: β-lactamase; bla; confers resistance to ampicillin, carbenicillin, and related antibiotics
  10538..11126   +  rep_origin     ori: high-copy-number ColE1/pMB1/pBR322/pUC origin of replication
  11309..11401   +  CDS            lacI (fragment): lac repressor; lacI; The lac repressor binds to the lac operator to inhibit transcription in E. coli. This inhibition can be relieved by adding lactose or isopropyl-β-D-thiogalactopyranoside (IPTG).
  11414..11435   +  protein_bind   CAP binding site: CAP binding activates transcription in the presence of cAMP. E. coli catabolite activator protein
  11450..11480   +  promoter       lac promoter: promoter for the E. coli lac operon
  11484..11506   +  protein_bind   lac operator (fragment): The lac repressor binds to the lac operator to inhibit transcription in E. coli. This inhibition can be relieved by adding lactose or isopropyl-β-D-thiogalactopyranoside (IPTG). lac repressor encoded by lacI
  11549..11567   +  promoter       T3 promoter: promoter for bacteriophage T3 RNA polymerase
