[The description below was written by a language model from this plasmid's Addgene catalogue record and pLannotate feature annotations shown in this document.]
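Description:
pLentiCRISPR-v1-sgSHMT2 is an all-in-one lentiviral CRISPR vector built on the pLentiCRISPR v1 backbone that delivers Streptococcus pyogenes Cas9 together with a single guide RNA directed against human SHMT2 (serine hydroxymethyltransferase 2, the mitochondrial isoform). In bacteria the 11.6 kb plasmid is maintained through a high-copy ColE1/pUC-type origin and selected with ampicillin via the bla gene. An f1 origin, an SV40 origin and remnants of lac and phage promoter elements are carried over from the parental cloning backbone.

The transfer cassette has a third-generation, self-inactivating layout. An RSV promoter replaces the U3 region upstream of a truncated HIV-1 5′ LTR to drive genomic RNA production in packaging cells. It is followed by the Ψ packaging signal with a gag fragment, the Rev response element, a cPPT/CTS, and a ΔU3 3′ LTR backed by an SV40 polyadenylation signal.

Within this frame, a human U6 RNA polymerase III promoter transcribes the SHMT2-targeting spacer fused to the Cas9 guide RNA scaffold. The spacer was inserted between BsmBI sites that were destroyed during cloning. Downstream, an EF-1α core promoter drives the Cas9 coding sequence, which the annotation splits into adjoining N- and C-terminal portions that together form a continuous gene. Next comes the puromycin N-acetyltransferase gene, with a WPRE to enhance transcript expression. The feature table does not annotate the element linking Cas9 and the puromycin marker.

After packaging and transduction, puromycin selects cells carrying the integrated cassette, allowing SHMT2 to be disrupted in human cells. The associated study concerns conditional lethality profiling and drug–nutrient interactions in cancer cells.
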