Addgene plasmid #217435: pLentiCRISPR-v1-sgSHMT2
Purpose: Lentiviral vector expressing Cas9 and an sgRNA targeting human SHMT2
Depositing lab: Jason Cantor. Depositing organization: Morgridge Institute for Research. Publication: Conditional lethality profiling reveals anticancer mechanisms of action and drug-nutrient interactions. Flickinger KM, Wilson KM, Rossiter NJ, Hunger AL, Vishwasrao PV, Lee TD, Mellado Fritz CA, Richards RM, Hall MD, Cantor JR. Sci Adv. 2024 Oct 4;10(40):eadq3591. doi: 10.1126/sciadv.adq3591. Epub 2024 Oct 4. PubMed 39365851.
Backbone
  Vector backbone: pLentiCRISPR v1
  Vector type: Mammalian Expression, Lentiviral, CRISPR
  Selectable markers: Puromycin
Growth in bacteria
  Bacterial resistance: Ampicillin, 100 μg/mL
  Growth temperature: 37°C
  Growth strain: NEB Stable
  Copy number: High Copy
Gene/Insert
  Gene/Insert name: sgRNA targeting SHMT2
  gRNA/shRNA sequence: TCTGAACAACAAGTACTCGG
  Species: H. sapiens (human)
  Entrez Gene: SHMT2 (a.k.a. GLYA, HEL-S-51e, NEDCASB, SHMT, mSHMT)
  Promoter: U6
  Cloning method: Restriction Enzyme; 5′ cloning site BsmBI (destroyed during cloning); 3′ cloning site BsmBI (destroyed during cloning)
  Sequencing primers: 5′ GTTTTAAAATGGACTATCATATGCTTACCG
Terms and licenses: Academic/Nonprofit Terms; Industry Terms: Not Available to Industry
Depositor comments: Please visit https://doi.org/10.1101/2023.06.04.543621 for bioRxiv preprint.
How to cite: pLentiCRISPR-v1-sgSHMT2 was a gift from Jason Cantor (Addgene plasmid # 217435 ; http://n2t.net/addgene:217435 ; RRID:Addgene_217435)
